Addgene plasmid #234984: pLVX-TetOne-Puro-LbNOX-Flag
Purpose: Expresses LbNOX in human cell lines
Depositing lab: Denis Titov. Depositing organization: University of California, Berkeley. Publication: Genetically encoded tool for manipulation of DeltaPsim identifies its role as the driver of ISR induced by ATP synthase dysfunction. Choe M, Ekvik AE, Stalnaker G, Shin HR, Titov DV. Cell Chem Biol. 2025 Apr 17;32(4):620-630.e6. doi: 10.1016/j.chembiol.2025.03.007. PubMed 40250406.
Backbone
  Vector backbone: pLVX-TetOn-Puro
  Total vector size (bp): 10605
  Vector type: Mammalian Expression, Lentiviral
  Selectable markers: Puromycin
Growth in bacteria
  Bacterial resistance: Ampicillin, 100 μg/mL
  Growth temperature: 37°C
  Growth strain: NEB Stable
  Copy number: High Copy
Gene/Insert
  Gene/Insert name: LbNOX (alt name: H2O-forming NADH oxidase from Lactobacillus brevis)
  Species: Lactobacillus brevis
  Insert size (bp): 1407
  Tag / fusion protein: Flag (C terminal on insert)
  Cloning method: Gibson Cloning
  Sequencing primers: 5′ N/A
Terms and licenses: Academic/Nonprofit Terms; Industry Terms: Not Available to Industry
How to cite: pLVX-TetOne-Puro-LbNOX-Flag was a gift from Denis Titov (Addgene plasmid # 234984 ; http://n2t.net/addgene:234984 ; RRID:Addgene_234984)
