[The description below was written by a language model from this plasmid's Addgene catalogue record and pLannotate feature annotations shown in this document.]
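Description:
pLVX-TetOne-Puro-LbNOX-Flag is a 10.6 kb HIV-1-based lentiviral vector for doxycycline-inducible expression of LbNOX, the water-forming NADH oxidase of Lactobacillus brevis, in human cell lines. It is built on a pLVX-TetOne-Puro-type all-in-one backbone and is propagated in E. coli through a high-copy ColE1/pUC origin with ampicillin resistance. A recombination-deficient strain is recorded for growth, as is usual for plasmids carrying repeated LTRs. The viral portion contains two LTR regions, the Ψ packaging signal with a gag fragment, the RRE for Rev-dependent export of the genomic RNA, the cPPT/CTS and a WPRE. These elements allow packaging into lentiviral particles and stable integration in target cells.

The payload is a 1,407 bp LbNOX insert with a C-terminal FLAG tag, placed downstream of the TRE3GS Tet-responsive promoter. The automated annotation labels this open reading frame by similarity to an Enterococcus faecalis NADH oxidase, which is a homology match rather than the source stated in the catalogue. The inducible cassette runs opposite to the rest of the viral genome and ends at an SV40 polyadenylation signal. Divergently from it, the human PGK promoter drives the Tet-On 3G transactivator, which binds TRE3GS only when doxycycline is present, so a single vector supplies both regulator and responder. An SV40 promoter drives the puromycin N-acetyltransferase gene for selection of transduced cells.

LbNOX oxidises NADH to NAD+ while reducing oxygen to water, which makes it a genetically encoded tool for altering cellular redox state. The associated work concerns mitochondrial membrane potential and the integrated stress response induced by ATP synthase dysfunction.
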