Features (pLannotate 1.2.2; 26 found; start..end, strand, type, name):
      1..589     +  rep_origin     ori: high-copy-number ColE1/pMB1/pBR322/pUC origin of replication
    772..864     +  CDS            lacI (fragment): lac repressor; lacI; The lac repressor binds to the lac operator to inhibit transcription in E. coli. This inhibition can be relieved by adding lactose or isopropyl-β-D-thiogalactopyranoside (IPTG).
    877..898     +  protein_bind   CAP binding site: CAP binding activates transcription in the presence of cAMP. E. coli catabolite activator protein
    913..943     +  promoter       lac promoter: promoter for the E. coli lac operon
    951..967     +  protein_bind   lac operator: The lac repressor binds to the lac operator to inhibit transcription in E. coli. This inhibition can be relieved by adding lactose or isopropyl-β-D-thiogalactopyranoside (IPTG). lac repressor encoded by lacI
   1119..1376    -  LTR            5' LTR (truncated): truncated 5' long terminal repeat (LTR) from HIV-1
   1424..1942    -  CDS            nef (fragment): NEF_HV1BR - Experimental evidence at protein level: Swiss-Prot protein existence level 1. Extracellular Nef protein targets CD4(+) T-lymphocytes for apoptosis by interacting with CXCR4 surface receptors (PubMed:14990729). From Human immunodeficiency virus type 1 group M subtype B (isolate BRU/LAI) (HIV-1).
   1959..2547    -  misc_feature   WPRE: woodchuck hepatitis virus posttranscriptional regulatory element
   2561..3160    -  CDS            PuroR: puromycin N-acetyltransferase; pac from Streptomyces alboniger; confers resistance to puromycin
   3169..3498    -  promoter       SV40 promoter: SV40 enhancer and early promoter
   3509..4255    -  CDS            Tet-On® 3G: modified rtTA protein that binds tightly to promoters containing the tet operator in the presence of doxycycline
   4274..4784    -  promoter       hPGK promoter: human phosphoglycerate kinase 1 promoter
   4801..5168    +  promoter       TRE3GS promoter: 3rd-generation Tet-responsive promoter that can be activated by binding of Tet-On® 3G, modified to eliminate binding sites for endogenous mammalian transcription factors
   5187..6503    +  CDS            nox: NAOX_ENTFA - Experimental evidence at protein level: Swiss-Prot protein existence level 1. Catalyzes the four-electron reduction of molecular oxygen to water. From Enterococcus faecalis (strain ATCC 700802 / V583).
   6567..6590    +  CDS            FLAG: FLAG® epitope tag, followed by an enterokinase cleavage site
   6800..6934    -  polyA_signal   SV40 poly(A) signal: SV40 polyadenylation signal
   6978..7093    -  misc_feature   cPPT/CTS: central polypurine tract and central termination sequence of HIV-1 (lacking the first T)
   7108..7208    -  CDS            Rev (fragment): human immunodeficiency virus 1 (HIV-1) Rev protein; rev; enhances nuclear export of unspliced and incompletely spliced viral mRNAs
   7585..7818    -  misc_feature   RRE: The Rev response element (RRE) of HIV-1 allows for Rev-dependent mRNA export from the nucleus to the cytoplasm.
   7993..8331    -  CDS            HIV-1 gag (fragment): gag protein from human immunodeficiency virus 1; gag
   8315..8440    -  misc_feature   HIV-1 Ψ: packaging signal of human immunodeficiency virus type 1
   8487..8744    -  LTR            5' LTR (truncated): truncated 5' long terminal repeat (LTR) from HIV-1
   8792..9121    -  CDS            nef (fragment): NEF_HV1BR - Experimental evidence at protein level: Swiss-Prot protein existence level 1. Extracellular Nef protein targets CD4(+) T-lymphocytes for apoptosis by interacting with CXCR4 surface receptors (PubMed:14990729). From Human immunodeficiency virus type 1 group M subtype B (isolate BRU/LAI) (HIV-1).
   9288..9422    -  polyA_signal   SV40 poly(A) signal: SV40 polyadenylation signal
   9470..9574    +  promoter       AmpR promoter: bla
   9575..10435   +  CDS            AmpR: β-lactamase; bla; confers resistance to ampicillin, carbenicillin, and related antibiotics
>Addgene plasmid #234984 | pLVX-TetOne-Puro-LbNOX-Flag | addgene full sequence | sequence record 466504 | Addgene NGS Result
TTGAGATCCTTTTTTTCTGCGCGTAATCTGCTGCTTGCAAACAAAAAAACCACCGCTACCAGCGGTGGTT
TGTTTGCCGGATCAAGAGCTACCAACTCTTTTTCCGAAGGTAACTGGCTTCAGCAGAGCGCAGATACCAA
ATACTGTTCTTCTAGTGTAGCCGTAGTTAGGCCACCACTTCAAGAACTCTGTAGCACCGCCTACATACCT
CGCTCTGCTAATCCTGTTACCAGTGGCTGCTGCCAGTGGCGATAAGTCGTGTCTTACCGGGTTGGACTCA
AGACGATAGTTACCGGATAAGGCGCAGCGGTCGGGCTGAACGGGGGGTTCGTGCACACAGCCCAGCTTGG
AGCGAACGACCTACACCGAACTGAGATACCTACAGCGTGAGCTATGAGAAAGCGCCACGCTTCCCGAAGG
GAGAAAGGCGGACAGGTATCCGGTAAGCGGCAGGGTCGGAACAGGAGAGCGCACGAGGGAGCTTCCAGGG
GGAAACGCCTGGTATCTTTATAGTCCTGTCGGGTTTCGCCACCTCTGACTTGAGCGTCGATTTTTGTGAT
GCTCGTCAGGGGGGCGGAGCCTATGGAAAAACGCCAGCAACGCGGCCTTTTTACGGTTCCTGGCCTTTTG
CTGGCCTTTTGCTCACATGTTCTTTCCTGCGTTATCCCCTGATTCTGTGGATAACCGTATTACCGCCTTT
GAGTGAGCTGATACCGCTCGCCGCAGCCGAACGACCGAGCGCAGCGAGTCAGTGAGCGAGGAAGCGGAAG
AGCGCCCAATACGCAAACCGCCTCTCCCCGCGCGTTGGCCGATTCATTAATGCAGCTGGCACGACAGGTT
TCCCGACTGGAAAGCGGGCAGTGAGCGCAACGCAATTAATGTGAGTTAGCTCACTCATTAGGCACCCCAG
GCTTTACACTTTATGCTTCCGGCTCGTATGTTGTGTGGAATTGTGAGCGGATAACAATTTCACACAGGAA
ACAGCTATGACCATGATTACGCCAAGCTCTAGCTAGAGGTCGACGGTAAACGCTAGCAATGTCAAGGCCT
CTCACTCTCTGATATTCATTTCTTTGCAAGTTATAAATACTGAATAATAAGATGACATGAACTACTACTG
CTAGAGATTTTCCACACTGACTAAAAGGGTCTGAGGGATCTCTAGTTACCAGAGTCACACAACAGACGGG
CACACACTACTTGAAGCACTCAAGGCAAGCTTTATTGAGGCTTAAGCAGTGGGTTCCCTAGTTAGCCAGA
GAGCTCCCAGGCTCAGATCTGGTCTAACCAGAGAGACCCAGTACAGGCAAAAAGCAGCTGCTTATATGCA
GGATCTGAGGGCTCGCCACTCCCCAGTCCCGCCCAGGCCACGCCTCCCTGGAAAGTCCCCAGCGGAAAGT
CCCTTGTAGCAAGCTCGATATCAGCAGTTCTTGAAGTACTCCGGATGCAGCTCTCGGGCCACGTGATGAA
ATGCTAGGCGGCTGTCAAACCTCCACTCTAACACTTCTCTCTCCGGGTCATCCATCCCATGCAGGCTCAC
AGGGTGTAACAAGCTGGTGTTCTCTCCTTTATTGGCCTCTTCTACCTTATCTGGCTCAACTGGTACTAGC
TTGTAGCACCATCCAAAGGTCAGTGGATATCTGACCCCTGGCCCTGGTGTGTAGTTCTGCTAATCAGGGA
AGTAGCCTTGTGTGTGGTAGATCCACAGATCAAGGATATCTTGTCTTCGTTGGGAGTGAATTAGCCCTTC
CAGTCCCCTCTTTTCTTTTAAAAAGTGGCTAAGATCTACAGCTGCCTTGTAAGTCATTGGTCTTAAAGGT
ACCTGAGGTGTGACTGGAAAACCCACCTCCTCCTCCTCTTGTGCTTCTAGCCAGGCACAATCAGCATTGG
TAGCTGCTGTATTGCTACTTGTGATTGCTCCATGTTTTTCTAGGTCTCGACTGCAGAATTAATTCCAGGC
GGGGAGGCGGCCCAAAGGGAGATCCGACTCGTCTGAGGGCGAAGGCGAAGACGCGGAAGAGGCCGCAGAG
CCGGCAGCAGGCCGCGGGAAGGAAGGTCCGCTGGATTGAGGGCCGAAGGGACGTAGCAGAAGGACGTCCC
GCGCAGAATCCAGGTGGCAACACAGGCGAGCAGCCATGGAAAGGACGTCAGCTTCCCCGACAACACCACG
GAATTGTCAGTGCCCAACAGCCGAGCCCCTGTCCAGCAGCGGGCAAGGCAGGCGGCGATGAGTTCCGCCG
TGGCAATAGGGAGGGGGAAAGCGAAAGTCCCGGAAAGGAGCTGACAGGTGGTGGCAATGCCCCAACCAGT
GGGGGTTGCGTCAGCAAACACAGTGCACACCACGCCACGTTGCCTGACAACGGGCCACAACTCCTCATAA
AGAGACAGCAACCAGGATTTATACAAGGAGGAGAAAATGAAAGCCATACGGGAAGCAATAGCATGATACA
AAGGCATTAAAGCAGCGTATCCACATAGCGTAAAAGGAGCAACATAGTTAAGAATACCAGTCAATCTTTC
ACAAATTTTGTAATCCAGAGGTTGATTGTTCCAGACGCGTTCAGGCACCGGGCTTGCGGGTCATGCACCA
GGTGCGCGGTCCTTCGGGCACCTCGACGTCGGCGGTGACGGTGAAGCCGAGCCGCTCGTAGAAGGGGAGG
TTGCGGGGCGCGGAGGTCTCCAGGAAGGCGGGCACCCCGGCGCGCTCGGCCGCCTCCACTCCGGGGAGCA
CGACGGCGCTGCCCAGACCCTTGCCCTGGTGGTCGGGCGAGACGCCGACGGTGGCCAGGAACCACGCGGG
CTCCTTGGGCCGGTGCGGCGCCAGGAGGCCTTCCATCTGTTGCTGCGCGGCCAGCCGGGAACCGCTCAAC
TCGGCCATGCGCGGGCCGATCTCGGCGAACACCGCCCCCGCTTCGACGCTCTCCGGCGTGGTCCAGACCG
CCACCGCGGCGCCGTCGTCCGCGACCCACACCTTGCCGATGTCGAGCCCGACGCGCGTGAGGAAGAGTTC
TTGCAGCTCGGTGACCCGCTCGATGTGGCGGTCCGGGTCGACGGTGTGGCGCGTGGCGGGGTAGTCGGCG
AACGCGGCGGCGAGGGTGCGTACGGCCCGGGGGACGTCGTCGCGGGTGGCGAGGCGCACCGTGGGCTTGT
ACTCGGTCATGGTCGCGTTTTGCAAAAGCCTAGGCCTCCAAAAAAGCCTCCTCACTACTTCTGGAATAGC
TCAGAGGCCGAGGCGGCCTCGGCCTCTGCATAAATAAAAAAAATTAGTCAGCCATGGGGCGGAGAATGGG
CGGAACTGGGCGGAGTTAGGGGCGGGATGGGCGGAGTTAGGGGCGGGACTATGGTTGCTGACTAATTGAG
ATGCATGCTTTGCATACTTCTGCCTGCTGGGGAGCCTGGGGACTTTCCACACCTGGTTGCTGACTAATTG
AGATGCATGCTTTGCATACTTCTGCCTGCTGGGGAGCCTGGGGACTTTCCACACCCTAACTGACACACAT
TCGCGCGTTTACCCGGGGAGCATGTCAAGGTCAAAATCGTCAAGAGCGTCAGCAGGCAGCATATCAAGGT
CAAAGTCGTCAAGGGCATCGGCTGGGAGCATGTCTAAGTCAAAATCGTCAAGGGCGTCGGTCGGCCCGCC
GCTTTCGCACTTTAGCTGTTTCTCCAGGCCACATATGATTAGTTCCAGGCCGAAAAGGAAGGCAGGTTCG
GCTCCCTGCCGGTCGAACAGCTCAATTGCTTGTTTCAGAAGTGGGGGCATAGAATCGGTGGTAGGTGTCT
CTCTTTCCTCTTTTGCTACTTGATGCTCCTGTTCCTCCAATACGCAGCCCAGTGTAAAGTGGCCCACGGC
GGACAGAGCGTACAGTGCGTTCTCCAGGGAGAAGCCTTGCTGACACAGGAACGCGAGCTGATTTTCCAGG
GTTTCGTACTGTTTCTCTGTTGGGCGGGTGCCGAGATGCACTTTAGCCCCGTCGCGATGTGAGAGGAGAG
CACAGCGGTATGACTTGGCGTTGTTCCGCAGAAAGTCTTGCCATGACTCGCCTTCCAGGGGGCAGGAGTG
GGTATGATGCCTGTCCAGCATCTCGATTGGCAGGGCATCGAGCAGGGCCCGCTTGTTCTTCACGTGCCAG
TACAGGGTAGGCTGCTCAACTCCCAGCTTTTGAGCGAGTTTCCTTGTCGTCAGGCCTTCGATACCGACTC
CATTGAGTAATTCCAGAGCAGAGTTTATGACTTTGCTCTTGTCCAGTCTAGACATGGTAATTCGATGATC
CCCCTGGGGAGAGAGGTCGGTGATTCGGTCAACGAGGGAGCCGACTGCCGACGTGCGCTCCGGAGGCTTG
CAGAATGCGGAACACCGCGCGGGCAGGAACAGGGCCCACACTACCGCCCCACACCCCGCCTCCCGCACCG
CCCCTTCCCGGCCGCTGCTCTCGGCGCGCCCTGCTGAGCAGCCGCTATTGGCCACAGCCCATCGCGGTCG
GCGCGCTGCCATTGCTCCCTGGCGCTGTCCGTCTGCGAGGGTACTAGTGAGACGTGCGGCTTCCGTTTGT
CACGTCCGGCACGCCGCGAACCGCAAGGAACCTTCCCGACTTAGGGGCGGAGCAGGAAGCGTCGCCGGGG
GGCCCACAAGGGTAGCGGCGAAGATCCGGGTGACGCTGCGAACGGACGTGAAGAATGTGCGAGACCCAGG
GTCGGCGCCGCTGCGTTTCCCGGAACCACGCCCAGAGCAGCCGCGTCCCTGCGCAAACCCAGGGCTGCCT
TGGAAAAGGCGCAACCCCAACCCCGTGGAATTATCACCTCGAGTTTACTCCCTATCAGTGATAGAGAACG
TATGAAGAGTTTACTCCCTATCAGTGATAGAGAACGTATGCAGACTTTACTCCCTATCAGTGATAGAGAA
CGTATAAGGAGTTTACTCCCTATCAGTGATAGAGAACGTATGACCAGTTTACTCCCTATCAGTGATAGAG
AACGTATCTACAGTTTACTCCCTATCAGTGATAGAGAACGTATATCCAGTTTACTCCCTATCAGTGATAG
AGAACGTATAAGCTTTGCTTATGTAAACCAGGGCGCCTATAAAAGAGTGCTGATTTTTTGAGTAAACTTC
AATTCCACAACACTTTTGTCTTATACCAACTTTCCGTACCACTTCCTACCCTCGTAAAGAATTCGCCACC
ATGGGGATGAAGGTCACCGTGGTCGGATGCACCCATGCCGGCACCTTCGCCATCAAGCAAATCCTCGCTG
AGCACCCTGACGCCGAGGTCACCGTCTACGAGAGGAACGATGTGATCTCCTTCCTGTCCTGTGGCATCGC
CCTCTACCTGGGCGGAAAAGTGGCCGATCCCCAAGGCCTCTTCTACAGCTCCCCTGAAGAACTGCAGAAG
CTGGGCGCTAATGTGCAGATGAACCACAACGTGCTGGCCATCGACCCTGACCAAAAGACCGTCACAGTCG
AGGACCTCACCAATCACGCCCAGACCACCGAGTCCTACGACAAACTGGTGATGACCTCCGGAAGCTGGCC
TATCGTGCCCAAAATCCCCGGCATCGACAGCGATAGGGTGAAGCTCTGCAAGAATTGGGCCCACGCCCAG
GCTCTGATTGAGGACGCCAAGGAGGCCAAGAGGATCACCGTCATCGGCGCCGGATACATCGGAGCCGAAC
TGGCCGAGGCCTACTCCACAACAGGCCACGACGTCACCCTGATTGACGCCATGGCTAGGGTCATGCCCAA
GTACTTCGATGCCGACTTCACCGACGTCATCGAACAGGACTACAGGGACCATGGCGTGCAACTCGCTCTG
GGCGAGACAGTGGAGAGCTTCACCGACAGCGCCACCGGCCTCACAATCAAGACAGACAAGAACTCCTATG
AGACCGACCTGGCCATCCTCTGCATTGGCTTTAGGCCCAACACAGACCTGCTGAAAGGCAAAGTGGACAT
GGCCCCTAACGGCGCCATCATTACCGACGACTACATGAGGTCCAGCAACCCTGATATTTTCGCTGCTGGC
GACTCCGCCGCCGTCCATTACAACCCCACACACCAAAACGCCTACATTCCCCTCGCTACCAACGCCGTCA
GGCAGGGAATCCTCGTCGGAAAGAACCTCGTCAAGCCCACAGTGAAGTACATGGGAACCCAGTCCAGCTC
CGGACTGGCCCTCTATGACAGGACAATTGTCTCCACAGGCCTCACACTGGCCGCCGCCAAGCAACAAGGC
CTCAATGCCGAGCAGGTCATCGTGGAGGACAACTATAGGCCCGAGTTCATGCCTTCCACCGAGCCCGTCC
TCATGAGCCTGGTCTTCGACCCCGATACACACAGAATCCTGGGAGGCGCCCTGATGTCCAAATACGACGT
GTCCCAGAGCGCTAATACCCTGTCCGTCTGCATCCAGAACGAGAACACCATCGATGACCTGGCCATGGTG
GACATGCTGTTCCAGCCCAATTTCGACAGGCCCTTCAACTACCTGAACATTCTCGCCCAGGCTGCCCAAG
CTAAAGTGGCCCAATCCGTCAACGCTGGTGGATCTGGTGGATCTGGTGGATCTATGGATTACAAGGATGA
CGATGACAAGTAAGAATTCCCGTATACACCGGTGCCGGCGGATCCAGACCACCTCCCCTGCGAGCTAAGC
TGGACAGCCAATGACGGGTAAGAGAGTGACATTTTTCACTAACCTAAGACAGGAGGGCCGTCAGAGCTAC
TGCCTAATCCAAAGACGGGTAAAAGTGATAAAAATGTATCACTCCAACCTAAGACAGGCGCAGCTTCCGA
GGGATTTGAGATCCAGACATGATAAGATACATTGATGAGTTTGGACAAACCAAAACTAGAATGCAGTGAA
AAAAATGCCTTATTTGTGAAATTTGTGATGCTATTGCCTTATTTGTAACCATTATAAGCTGCAATAAACA
AGTTAAGTCGATAAACTGGATCTCTGCTGTCCCTGTAATAAACCCGAAAATTTTGAATTTTTGTAATTTG
TTTTTGTAATTCTTTAGTTTGTATGTCTGTTGCTATTATGTCTACTATTCTTTCCCCTGCACTGTACCCC
CCAATCCCCCCTTTTCTTTTAAAGGCGATACCGTCGAGATCCGTTCACTAATCGAATGGATCTGTCTCTG
TCTCTCTCTCCACCTTCTTCTTCTATTCCTTCGGGCCTGTCGGGTCCCCTCGGGGTTGGGAGGTGGGTCT
GAAACGATAATGGTGAATATCCCTGCCTAACTCTATTCACTATAGAAAGTACAGCAAAAACTATTCTTAA
ACCTACCAAGCCTCCTACTATCATTATGAATAATTTTATATACCACAGCCAATTTGTTATGTTAAACCAA
TTCCACAAACTTGCCCATTTATCTAATTCCAATAATTCTTGTTCATTCTTTTCTTGCTGGTTTTGCGATT
CTTCAATTAAGGAGTGTATTAAGCTTGTGTAATTGTTAATTTCTCTGTCCCACTCCATCCAGGTCGTGTG
ATTCCAAATCTGTTCCAGAGATTTATTACTCCAACTAGCATTCCAAGGCACAGCAGTGGTGCAAATGAGT
TTTCCAGAGCAACCCCAAATCCCCAGGAGCTGTTGATCCTTTAGGTATCTTTCCACAGCCAGGATTCTTG
CCTGGAGCTGCTTGATGCCCCAGACTGTGAGTTGCAACAGATGCTGTTGCGCCTCAATAGCCCTCAGCAA
ATTGTTCTGCTGCTGCACTATACCAGACAATAATTGTCTGGCCTGTACCGTCAGCGTCATTGACGCTGCG
CCCATAGTGCTTCCTGCTGCTCCCAAGAACCCAAGGAACAAAGCTCCTATTCCCACTGCTCTTTTTTCTC
TCTGCACCACTCTTCTCTTTGCCTTGGTGGGTGCTACTCCTAATGGTTCAATTTTTACTACTTTATATTT
ATATAATTCACTTCTCCAATTGTCCCTCATATCTCCTCCTCCAGGTCTGAAGATCAGCGGCCGGCCGCTT
GCTGTGCGGTGGTCTTACTTTTGTTTTGCTCTTCCTCTATCTTGTCTAAAGCTTCCTTGGTGTCTTTTAT
CTCTATCCTTTGATGCACACAATAGAGGGTTGCTACTGTATTATATAATGATCTAAGTTCTTCTGATCCT
GTCTGAAGGGATGGTTGTAGCTGTCCCAGTATTTGTCTACAGCCTTCTGATGTTTCTAACAGGCCAGGAT
TAACTGCGAATCGTTCTAGCTCCCTGCTTGCCCATACTATATGTTTTAATTTATATTTTTTCTTTCCCCC
TGGCCTTAACCGAATTTTTTCCCATCGCGATCTAATTCTCCCCCGCTTAATACTGACGCTCTCGCACCCA
TCTCTCTCCTTCTAGCCTCCGCTAGTCAAAATTTTTGGCGTACTCACCAGTCGCCGCCCCTCGCCTCTTG
CCGTGCGCGCTTCAGCAAGCCGAGTCCTGCGTCGAGAGAGCTCCTCTGGTTTCCCTTTCGCTTTCAAGTC
CCTGTTCGGGCGCCACTGCTAGAGATTTTCCACACTGACTAAAAGGGTCTGAGGGATCTCTAGTTACCAG
AGTCACACAACAGACGGGCACACACTACTTGAAGCACTCAAGGCAAGCTTTATTGAGGCTTAAGCAGTGG
GTTCCCTAGTTAGCCAGAGAGCTCCCAGGCTCAGATCTGGTCTAACCAGAGAGACCCAGTACAGGCAAAA
AGCAGCTGCTTATATGCAGGATCTGAGGGCTCGCCACTCCCCAGTCCCGCCCAGGCCACGCCTCCCTGGA
AAGTCCCCAGCGGAAAGTCCCTTGTAGCAAGCTCGATATCAGCAGTTCTTGAAGTACTCCGGATGCAGCT
CTCGGGCCACGTGATGAAATGCTAGGCGGCTGTCAAACCTCCACTCTAACACTTCTCTCTCCGGGTCATC
CATCCCATGCAGGCTCACAGGGTGTAACAAGCTGGTGTTCTCTCCTTTATTGGCCTCTTCTACCTTATCT
GGCTCAACTGGTACTAGCTTGTAGCACCATCCAAAGGTCAGTGGATATCTGACCCCTGGCCCTGGTGTGT
AGTTCTGCTAATCAGGGAAGTAGCCTTGTGTGTGGTAGATCCACAGATCAAGGATATCTTGTCTTCTTTG
GGAGTGAATTAGCCCTTCCAACTACTAAGTTTGTAGTACATATTTAACAAATACAATTTCTTTAAAATGA
AAATAATTCAGAGGAATCACAGGTTTAGAGTAAATGAAACCACAGGTAATTGGCAGTGGTAATAGGGTAT
GGGGTGGGAAGTTTGGGATGATTTTGGTTAGCTTGAGTTATCCAGTTGATCCAGACATGATAAGATACAT
TGATGAGTTTGGACAAACCACAACTAGAATGCAGTGAAAAAAATGCTTTATTTGTGAAATTTGTGATGCT
ATTGCTTTATTTGTAACCATTATAAGCTGCAATAAACAAGTTGATCTCCCGATCCGTCGACGTCAGGTGG
CACTTTTCGGGGAAATGTGCGCGGAACCCCTATTTGTTTATTTTTCTAAATACATTCAAATATGTATCCG
CTCATGAGACAATAACCCTGATAAATGCTTCAATAATATTGAAAAAGGAAGAGTATGAGTATTCAACATT
TCCGTGTCGCCCTTATTCCCTTTTTTGCGGCATTTTGCCTTCCTGTTTTTGCTCACCCAGAAACGCTGGT
GAAAGTAAAAGATGCTGAAGATCAGTTGGGTGCACGAGTGGGTTACATCGAACTGGATCTCAACAGCGGT
AAGATCCTTGAGAGTTTTCGCCCCGAAGAACGTTTTCCAATGATGAGCACTTTTAAAGTTCTGCTATGTG
GCGCGGTATTATCCCGTATTGACGCCGGGCAAGAGCAACTCGGTCGCCGCATACACTATTCTCAGAATGA
CTTGGTTGAGTACTCACCAGTCACAGAAAAGCATCTTACGGATGGCATGACAGTAAGAGAATTATGCAGT
GCTGCCATAACCATGAGTGATAACACTGCGGCCAACTTACTTCTGACAACGATCGGAGGACCGAAGGAGC
TAACCGCTTTTTTGCACAACATGGGGGATCATGTAACTCGCCTTGATCGTTGGGAACCGGAGCTGAATGA
AGCCATACCAAACGACGAGCGTGACACCACGATGCCTGTAGCAATGGCAACAACGTTGCGCAAACTATTA
ACTGGCGAACTACTTACTCTAGCTTCCCGGCAACAATTAATAGACTGGATGGAGGCGGATAAAGTTGCAG
GACCACTTCTGCGCTCGGCCCTTCCGGCTGGCTGGTTTATTGCTGATAAATCTGGAGCCGGTGAGCGTGG
GTCTCGCGGTATCATTGCAGCACTGGGGCCAGATGGTAAGCCCTCCCGTATCGTAGTTATCTACACGACG
GGGAGTCAGGCAACTATGGATGAACGAAATAGACAGATCGCTGAGATAGGTGCCTCACTGATTAAGCATT
GGTAACTGTCAGACCAAGTTTACTCATATATACTTTAGATTGATTTAAAACTTCATTTTTAATTTAAAAG
GATCTAGGTGAAGATCCTTTTTGATAATCTCATGACCAAAATCCCTTAACGTGAGTTTTCGTTCCACTGA
GCGTCAGACCCCGTAGAAAAGATCAAAGGATCTTC
